>Addgene plasmid #154153 | pKM44 | addgene full sequence | sequence record 309250 | Addgene NGS Result
GACGTCAGGTGGCACTTTTCGGGGAAATGTGCGCGGAACCCCTATTTGTTTATTTTTCTAAATACATTCA
AATATGTATCCGCTCATGAGACAATAACCCTGATAAATGCTTCAATAATATTGAAAAAGGAAGAGTATGA
GTATTCAACATTTCCGTGTCGCCCTTATTCCCTTTTTTGCGGCATTTTGCCTTCCTGTTTTTGCTCACCC
AGAAACGCTGGTGAAAGTAAAAGATGCTGAAGATCAGTTGGGTGCACGAGTGGGTTACATCGAACTGGAT
CTCAACAGCGGTAAGATCCTTGAGAGTTTTCGCCCCGAAGAACGTTTTCCAATGATGAGCACTTTTAAAG
TTCTGCTATGTGGCGCGGTATTATCCCGTATTGACGCCGGGCAAGAGCAACTCGGTCGCCGCATACACTA
TTCTCAGAATGACTTGGTTGAGTACTCACCAGTCACAGAAAAGCATCTTACGGATGGCATGACAGTAAGA
GAATTATGCAGTGCTGCCATAACCATGAGTGATAACACTGCGGCCAACTTACTTCTGACAACGATCGGAG
GACCGAAGGAGCTAACCGCTTTTTTGCACAACATGGGGGATCATGTAACTCGCCTTGATCGTTGGGAACC
GGAGCTGAATGAAGCCATACCAAACGACGAGCGTGACACCACGATGCCTGTAGCAATGGCAACAACGTTG
CGCAAACTATTAACTGGCGAACTACTTACTCTAGCTTCCCGGCAACAATTAATAGACTGGATGGAGGCGG
ATAAAGTTGCAGGACCACTTCTGCGCTCGGCCCTTCCGGCTGGCTGGTTTATTGCTGATAAATCTGGAGC
CGGTGAGCGTGGGTCTCGCGGTATCATTGCAGCACTGGGGCCAGATGGTAAGCCCTCCCGTATCGTAGTT
ATCTACACGACGGGGAGTCAGGCAACTATGGATGAACGAAATAGACAGATCGCTGAGATAGGTGCCTCAC
TGATTAAGCATTGGTAACTGTCAGACCAAGTTTACTCATATATACTTTAGATTGATTTAAAACTTCATTT
TTAATTTAAAAGGATCTAGGTGAAGATCCTTTTTGATAATCTCATGACCAAAATCCCTTAACGTGAGTTT
TCGTTCCACTGAGCGTCAGACCCCGTAGAAAAGATCAAAGGATCTTCTTGAGATCCTTTTTTTCTGCGCG
TAATCTGCTGCTTGCAAACAAAAAAACCACCGCTACCAGCGGTGGTTTGTTTGCCGGATCAAGAGCTACC
AACTCTTTTTCCGAAGGTAACTGGCTTCAGCAGAGCGCAGATACCAAATACTGTTCTTCTAGTGTAGCCG
TAGTTAGGCCACCACTTCAAGAACTCTGTAGCACCGCCTACATACCTCGCTCTGCTAATCCTGTTACCAG
TGGCTGCTGCCAGTGGCGATAAGTCGTGTCTTACCGGGTTGGACTCAAGACGATAGTTACCGGATAAGGC
GCAGCGGTCGGGCTGAACGGGGGGTTCGTGCACACAGCCCAGCTTGGAGCGAACGACCTACACCGAACTG
AGATACCTACAGCGTGAGCTATGAGAAAGCGCCACGCTTCCCGAAGGGAGAAAGGCGGACAGGTATCCGG
TAAGCGGCAGGGTCGGAACAGGAGAGCGCACGAGGGAGCTTCCAGGGGGAAACGCCTGGTATCTTTATAG
TCCTGTCGGGTTTCGCCACCTCTGACTTGAGCGTCGATTTTTGTGATGCTCGTCAGGGGGGCGGAGCCTA
TGGAAAAACGCCAGCAACGCGGCCTTTTTACGGTTCCTGGCCTTTTGCTGGCCTTTTGCTCACATGTTCT
TTCCTGCGTTATCCCCTGATTCTGTGGATAACCGTATTACCGCCTTTGAGTGAGCTGATACCGCTCGCCG
CAGCCGAACGACCGAGCGCAGCGAGTCAGTGAGCGAGGAAGCGGAAGAGCGCCTGATGCGGTATTTTCTC
CTTACGCATCTGTGCGGTATTTCACACCGCATATGGTGCACTCTCAGTACAATCTGCTCTGATGCCGCAT
AGTTAAGCCAGTATACACTCCGCTATCGCTACGTGACTGGGTCATGGCTGCGCCCCGACACCCGCCAACA
CCCGCTGACGCGCCCTGACGGGCTTGTCTGCTCCCGGCATCCGCTTACAGACAAGCTGTGACCGTCTCCG
GGAGCTGCATGTGTCAGAGGTTTTCACCGTCATCACCGAAACGCGCGAGGCAGGATCAGCCATATCACAT
TTGTAGAGGTTTTACTTGCTTTAAAAAACCTCCCACACCTCCCCCTGAACCTGAAACATAAAATGAATGC
AATTGTTGTTAACTTGTTTATTGCAGCTTATAATGGTTACAAATAAAGCAATAGCATCACAAATTTCACA
AATAAAGCATTTTTTTCACTGCATTCTAGTTGTGGTTTGTCCAAACTCATCAATGTATCTTATCATGTCT
GGATCCAAGCTTCCCGGGCAGATCTCTCGAGGTCGACCGCCGGAGTATAAATAGAGGCGCTTCGTCTACG
GAGCGACAATTCAATTCAAACAAGCAAAGTGAACACGTCGCTAAGCGAAAGCTAAGCAAATAAACAAGCG
CAGCTGAACAAGCTAAACAATCTGCAGTAAAGTGCAAGTTAAAGTGAATCAATTAAAAGTAACCAGCAAC
CAAGTAAATCAACTGCAACTACTGAGATCTGCCAAGAAGTAATTATTGAATACAATATAAAGCATATAAA
CAGCCCAGCTTGGAGCGAGTGACCATGGGAGCTCGAATTCCAGCTTGGCATTCCGGTACTGTTGGTAAAA
TGGAAGACGCCAAAAACATAAAGAAAGGCCCGGCGCCATTCTATCCTCTAGAGGATGGAACCGCTGGAGA
GCAACTGCATAAGGCTATGAAGAGATACGCCCTGGTTCCTGGAACAATTGCTTTTACAGATGCACATATC
GAGGTGAACATCACGTACGCGGAATACTTCGAAATGTCCGTTCGGTTGGCAGAAGCTATGAAACGATATG
GGCTGAATACAAATCACAGAATCGTCGTATGCAGTGAAAACTCTCTTCAATTCTTTATGCCGGTGTTGGG
CGCGTTATTTATCGGAGTTGCAGTTGCGCCCGCGAACGACATTTATAATGAACGTGAATTGCTCAACAGT
ATGAACATTTCGCAGCCTACCGTAGTGTTTGTTTCCAAAAAGGGGTTGCAAAAAATTTTGAACGTGCAAA
AAAAATTACCAATAATCCAGAAAATTATTATCATGGATTCTAAAACGGATTACCAGGGATTTCAGTCGAT
GTACACGTTCGTCACATCTCATCTACCTCCCGGTTTTAATGAATACGATTTTGTACCAGAGTCCTTTGAT
CGTGACAAAACAATTGCACTGATAATGAATTCCTCTGGATCTACTGGGTTACCTAAGGGTGTGGCCCTTC
CGCATAGAACTGCCTGCGTCAGATTCTCGCATGCCAGAGATCCTATTTTTGGCAATCAAATCATTCCGGA
TACTGCGATTTTAAGTGTTGTTCCATTCCATCACGGTTTTGGAATGTTTACTACACTCGGATATTTGATA
TGTGGATTTCGAGTCGTCTTAATGTATAGATTTGAAGAAGAGCTGTTTTTACGATCCCTTCAGGATTACA
AAATTCAAAGTGCGTTGCTAGTACCAACCCTATTTTCATTCTTCGCCAAAAGCACTCTGATTGACAAATA
CGATTTATCTAATTTACACGAAATTGCTTCTGGGGGCGCACCTCTTTCGAAAGAAGTCGGGGAAGCGGTT
GCAAAACGCTTCCATCTTCCAGGGATACGACAAGGATATGGGCTCACTGAGACTACATCAGCTATTCTGA
TTACACCCGAGGGGGATGATAAACCGGGCGCGGTCGGTAAAGTTGTTCCATTTTTTGAAGCGAAGGTTGT
GGATCTGGATACCGGGAAAACGCTGGGCGTTAATCAGAGAGGCGAATTATGTGTCAGAGGACCTATGATT
ATGTCCGGTTATGTAAACAATCCGGAAGCGACCAACGCCTTGATTGACAAGGATGGATGGCTACATTCTG
GAGACATAGCTTACTGGGACGAAGACGAACACTTCTTCATAGTTGACCGCTTGAAGTCTTTAATTAAATA
CAAAGGATATCAGGTGGCCCCCGCTGAATTGGAATCGATATTGTTACAACACCCCAACATCTTCGACGCG
GGCGTGGCAGGTCTTCCCGACGATGACGCCGGTGAACTTCCCGCCGCCGTTGTTGTTTTGGAGCACGGAA
AGACGATGACGGAAAAAGAGATCGTGGATTACGTCGCCAGTCAAGTAACAACCGCGAAAAAGTTGCGCGG
AGGAGTTGTGTTTGTGGACGAAGTACCGAAAGGTCTTACCGGAAAACTCGACGCAAGAAAAATCAGAGAG
ATCCTCATAAAGGCCAAGAAGGGCGGAAAGTCCAAATTGTAAAATGTAACTGTATTCAGCGATGACGAAA
TTCTTAGCTATTGTAATACTCTAGAGGATCTTTGTGAAGGAACCTTACTTCTGTGGTGTGACATAATTGG
ACAAACTACCTACAGAGATTTAAAGCTCTAAGGTAAATATAAAATTTTTAAGTGTATAATGTGTTAAACT
ACTGATTCTAATTGTTTGTGTATTTTAGATTCCAACCTATGGAACTGATGAATGGGAGCAGTGGTGGAAT
GCCTTTAATGAGGAAAACCTGTTTTGCTCAGAAGAAATGCCATCTAGTGATGATGAGGCTACTGCTGACT
CTCAACATTCTACTCCTCCAAAAAAGAAGAGAAAGGTAGAAGACCCCAAGGACTTTCCTTCAGAATTGCT
AAGTTTTTTGAGTCATGCTGTGTTTAGTAATAGAACTCTTGCTTGCTTTGCTATTTACACCACAAAGGAA
AAAGCTGCACTGCTATACAAGAAAATTATGGAAAAATATTCTGTAACCTTTATAAGTAGGCATAACAGTT
ATAATCATAACATACTGTTTTTTCTTACTCCACACAGGCATAGAGTGTCTGCTATTAATAACTATGCTCA
AAAATTGTGTACCTTTAGCTTTTTAATTTGTAAAGGGGTTAATAAGGAATATTTGATGTATAGTGCCTTG
ACTAGAGATCATAATCAGCCATACCACATTTGTAGAGGTTTTACTTGCTTTAAAAAACCTCCCACACCTC
CCCCTGAACCTGAAACATAAAATGAATGCAATTGTTGTTGTTAACTTGTTTATTGCAGCTTATAATGGTT
ACAAATAAAGCAATAGCATCACAAATTTCACAAATAAAGCATTTTTTTCACTGCATTCTAGTTGTGGTTT
GTCCAAACTCATCAATGTATCTTATCATGTCTGGATCCCCAGGAAGCTCCTCTGTGTCCTCATAAACCCT
AACCTCCTCTACTTGAGAGGACATTCCAATCATAGGCTGCCCATCCACCCTCTGTGTCCTCCTGTTAATT
AGGTCACTTAACAAAAAGGAAATTGGGTAGGGGTTTTTCACAGACCGCTTTCTAAGGGTAATTTTAAAAT
ATCTGGGAAGTCCCTTCCACTGCTGTGTTCCAGAAGTGTTGGTAAACAGCCCACAAATGTCAACAGCAGA
AACATACAAGCTGTCAGCTTTGCACAAGGGCCTCGTGATACGCCTATTTTTATAGGTTAATGTCATGATA
ATAATGGTTTCTTA
Features (pLannotate 1.2.2; 16 found; start..end, strand, type, name):
     32..136     +  promoter       AmpR promoter: bla
    137..997     +  CDS            AmpR: β-lactamase; bla; confers resistance to ampicillin, carbenicillin, and related antibiotics
   1168..1756    +  rep_origin     ori: high-copy-number ColE1/pMB1/pBR322/pUC origin of replication
   1942..2082    -  misc_feature   bom: basis of mobility region from pBR322
   2184..2223    -  CDS            rop (fragment): Rop protein, which maintains plasmids at low copy number; rop
   2225..2301    +  CDS            large T antigen (fragment): large T antigen from SV40 (simian virus 40)
   2321..2455    +  polyA_signal   SV40 poly(A) signal: SV40 polyadenylation signal
   2490..2715    +  promoter       hsp70 promoter (fragment): Drosophila melanogaster hsp70Bb promoter
   2730..2748    +  rep_origin     ori (fragment): high-copy-number ColE1/pMB1/pBR322/pUC origin of replication
   2800..4449    +  CDS            LUCI_PHOPY: Experimental evidence at protein level: Swiss-Prot protein existence level 1. Produces green light with a wavelength of 562 nm. From Photinus pyralis (Common eastern firefly) (Lampyris pyralis).
   4507..4581    +  CDS            small t antigen (fragment): SV40 (simian virus 40) small t antigen
   4583..4648    +  intron         small t intron: SV40 (simian virus 40) small t antigen intron
   4778..4798    +  CDS            SV40 NLS: nuclear localization signal of SV40 (simian virus 40) large T antigen
   5117..5200    +  CDS            large T antigen (fragment): large T antigen from SV40 (simian virus 40)
   5223..5357    +  polyA_signal   SV40 poly(A) signal: SV40 polyadenylation signal
   5310..5630    -  CDS            VP1_POVLY (fragment): Experimental evidence at protein level: Swiss-Prot protein existence level 1. Forms an icosahedral capsid with a T=7 symmetry and a 40 nm diameter. The capsid is composed of 72 pentamers linked to each other by disulfide bonds and associated with VP2 or VP3 proteins. Interacts with a N-linked glycoprotein containing sialic acids on the cell surface to provide virion attachment to target cell. Once attached, the virion is internalized by endocytosis and traffics to the endoplasmic reticulum. Inside the endoplasmic reticulum, the protein folding machinery isomerizes VP1 interpentamer disulfide b
