[The description below was written by a language model from this plasmid's Addgene catalogue record and pLannotate feature annotations shown in this document.]
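Description:
pKM44 is a 5.7 kb firefly luciferase reporter plasmid built on the pLUC-MCS backbone, in which the Photinus pyralis luciferase coding sequence is placed under the control of the Drosophila melanogaster minimal Hsp70 promoter. It is propagated in E. coli as a high-copy plasmid through a ColE1/pUC-type origin and selected with ampicillin via the β-lactamase gene and its native promoter. Remnants of pBR322 (the bom region and a short rop fragment) are also annotated in the backbone.

The reporter unit begins with a fragment of the hsp70Bb promoter, followed by the full luciferase open reading frame. Downstream lies a block of SV40 sequence: the small t antigen intron with flanking small t and large T fragments, then an SV40 polyadenylation signal, which together supply splicing and 3′ end processing for the transcript. The SV40 NLS and polyomavirus VP1 annotations in this region appear to be incidental matches to the viral DNA rather than expressed parts. A second SV40 poly(A) signal sits immediately upstream of the promoter, an arrangement commonly used to terminate read-through transcription from the backbone and keep background signal low.

Because a minimal promoter has little activity of its own, a construct like this typically serves as a basal control or as a parent into which response elements are inserted upstream to report on transcription factor activity. The record does not state this role explicitly, but the associated publication concerns Imd pathway and NF-κB immune reporter assays in Aedes aegypti Aag2 mosquito cells, which fits use by transient transfection in insect cells.
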