Addgene plasmid #154153: pKM44
Purpose: Firefly luciferase under the control of the Drosophila melanogaster minimal Hsp70 promoter
Depositing lab: Kevin Maringer. Depositing organization: University of Surrey. Publication: Imd pathway-specific immune assays reveal NF-kappaB stimulation by viral RNA PAMPs in Aedes aegypti Aag2 cells. Russell TA, Ayaz A, Davidson AD, Fernandez-Sesma A, Maringer K. PLoS Negl Trop Dis. 2021 Feb 16;15(2):e0008524. doi: 10.1371/journal.pntd.0008524. PubMed 33591970.
Backbone
  Vector backbone: pLUC-MCS
  Vector type: Luciferase
Growth in bacteria
  Bacterial resistance: Ampicillin, 100 μg/mL
  Growth temperature: 37°C
  Growth strain: DH5alpha
  Copy number: High Copy
Gene/Insert
  Gene/Insert name: Firefly luciferase
  Species: Other
  Promoter: Drosophila melanogaster minimal Hsp70 promoter
  Cloning method: Ligation Independent Cloning
Terms and licenses: Academic/Nonprofit Terms; Industry Terms: Not Available to Industry
How to cite: pKM44 was a gift from Kevin Maringer (Addgene plasmid # 154153 ; http://n2t.net/addgene:154153 ; RRID:Addgene_154153)
